>Addgene plasmid #195777 | pENTR223-BCRF1(vIL10) | addgene full sequence | sequence record 385355 | Addgene NGS Result
TGTTCTTTCCTGCGTTATCCCCTGATTCTGTGGATAACCGTATTACCGCCTTTGAGTGAGCTGATACCGC
TCGCCGCAGCCGAACGACCGAGCGCAGCGAGTCAGTGAGCGAGGAAGCGGAAGAGCGCCCAATACGCAAA
CCGCCTCTCCCCGCGCGTTGGCCGATTCATTAATGCAGCTGGCACGACAGGTTTCCCGACTGGAAAGCGG
GCAGTGAGCGCAACGCAATTAATACGCGTACCGCTAGCCAGGAAGAGTTTGTAGAAACGCAAAAAGGCCA
TCCGTCAGGATGGCCTTCTGCTTAGTTTGATGCCTGGCAGTTTATGGCGGGCGTCCTGCCCGCCACCCTC
CGGGCCGTTGCTTCACAACGTTCAAATCCGCTCCCGGCGGATTTGTCCTACTCAGGAGAGCGTTCACCGA
CAAACAACAGATAAAACGAAAGGCCCAGTCTTCCGACTGAGCCTTTCGTTTTATTTGATGCCTGGCAGTT
CCCTACTCTCGCGTTAACGCTAGCATGGATGTTTTCCCAGTCACGACGTTGTAAAACGACGGCCAGTCTT
AAGCTCGGGCCCCAAATAATGATTTTATTTTGACTGATAGTGACCTGTTCGTTGCAACAAATTGATGAGC
AATGCTTTTTTATAATGCCAACTTTGTACAAAAAAGTTGGCATGGAGCGAAGGTTAGTGGTCACTCTGCA
GTGCCTGGTGCTGCTTTACCTGGCACCTGAGTGTGGAGGTACAGACCAATGTGACAATTTTCCCCAAATG
TTGAGGGACCTAAGAGATGCCTTCAGTCGTGTTAAAACCTTTTTCCAGACAAAGGACGAGGTAGATAACC
TTTTGCTCAAGGAGTCTCTGCTAGAGGACTTTAAGGGCTACCTTGGATGCCAGGCCCTGTCAGAAATGAT
CCAATTCTACCTGGAGGAAGTCATGCCACAGGCTGAAAACCAGGACCCTGAAGCCAAAGACCATGTCAAT
TCTTTGGGTGAAAATCTAAAGACCCTACGGCTCCGCCTGCGCAGGTGCCACAGGTTCCTGCCGTGTGAGA
ACAAGAGTAAAGCTGTGGAACAGATAAAAAATGCCTTTAACAAGCTGCAGGAAAAAGGAATTTACAAAGC
CATGAGTGAATTTGACATTTTTATTAACTACATAGAAGCATACATGACAATTAAAGCCAGGCCAACTTTC
TTGTACAAAGTTGGCATTATAAGAAAGCATTGCTTATCAATTTGTTGCAACGAACAGGTCACTATCAGTC
AAAATAAAATCATTATTTGCCATCCAGCTGATATCCCCTATAGTGAGTCGTATTACATGGTCATAGCTGT
TTCCTGGCAGCTCTGGCCCGTGTCTCAAAATCTCTGATGTTACATTGCACAAGATAAAAATATATCATCA
TGCCTCCTCTAGACCAGCCAGGACAGAAATGCCTCGACTTCGCTGCTACCCAAGGTTGCCGGGTGACGCA
CACCGTGGAAACGGATGAAGGCACGAACCCAGTGGACATAAGCCTGTTCGGTTCGTAAGCTGTAATGCAA
GTAGCGTATGCGCTCACGCAACTGGTCCAGAACCTTGACCGAACGCAGCGGTGGTAACGGCGCAGTGGCG
GTTTTCATGGCTTGTTATGACTGTTTTTTTGGGGTACAGTCTATGCCTCGGGCATCCAAGCAGCAAGCGC
GTTACGCCGTGGGTCGATGTTTGATGTTATGGAGCAGCAACGATGTTACGCAGCAGGGCAGTCGCCCTAA
AACAAAGTTAAACATTATGAGGGAAGCGGTGATCGCCGAAGTATCGACTCAACTATCAGAGGTAGTTGGC
GTCATCGAGCGCCATCTCGAACCGACGTTGCTGGCCGTACATTTGTACGGCTCCGCAGTGGATGGCGGCC
TGAAGCCACACAGTGATATTGATTTGCTGGTTACGGTGACCGTAAGGCTTGATGAAACAACGCGGCGAGC
TTTGATCAACGACCTTTTGGAAACTTCGGCTTCCCCTGGAGAGAGCGAGATTCTCCGCGCTGTAGAAGTC
ACCATTGTTGTGCACGACGACATCATTCCGTGGCGTTATCCAGCTAAGCGCGAACTGCAATTTGGAGAAT
GGCAGCGCAATGACATTCTTGCAGGTATCTTCGAGCCAGCCACGATCGACATTGATCTGGCTATCTTGCT
GACAAAAGCAAGAGAACATAGCGTTGCCTTGGTAGGTCCAGCGGCGGAGGAACTCTTTGATCCGGTTCCT
GAACAGGATCTATTTGAGGCGCTAAATGAAACCTTAACGCTATGGAACTCGCCGCCCGACTGGGCTGGCG
ATGAGCGAAATGTAGTGCTTACGTTGTCCCGCATTTGGTACAGCGCAGTAACCGGCAAAATCGCGCCGAA
GGATGTCGCTGCCGACTGGGCAATGGAGCGCCTGCCGGCCCAGTATCAGCCCGTCATACTTGAAGCTAGA
CAGGCTTATCTTGGACAAGAAGAAGATCGCTTGGCCTCGCGCGCAGATCAGTTGGAAGAATTTGTCCACT
ACGTGAAAGGCGAGATCACCAAGGTAGTCGGCAAATAACCCTCGAGCCACCCATGACCAAAATCCCTTAA
CGTGAGTTACGCGTCGTTCCACTGAGCGTCAGACCCCGTAGAAAAGATCAAAGGATCTTCTTGAGATCCT
TTTTTTCTGCGCGTAATCTGCTGCTTGCAAACAAAAAAACCACCGCTACCAGCGGTGGTTTGTTTGCCGG
ATCAAGAGCTACCAACTCTTTTTCCGAAGGTAACTGGCTTCAGCAGAGCGCAGATACCAAATACTGTTCT
TCTAGTGTAGCCGTAGTTAGGCCACCACTTCAAGAACTCTGTAGCACCGCCTACATACCTCGCTCTGCTA
ATCCTGTTACCAGTGGCTGCTGCCAGTGGCGATAAGTCGTGTCTTACCGGGTTGGACTCAAGACGATAGT
TACCGGATAAGGCGCAGCGGTCGGGCTGAACGGGGGGTTCGTGCACACAGCCCAGCTTGGAGCGAACGAC
CTACACCGAACTGAGATACCTACAGCGTGAGCTATGAGAAAGCGCCACGCTTCCCGAAGGGAGAAAGGCG
GACAGGTATCCGGTAAGCGGCAGGGTCGGAACAGGAGAGCGCACGAGGGAGCTTCCAGGGGGAAACGCCT
GGTATCTTTATAGTCCTGTCGGGTTTCGCCACCTCTGACTTGAGCGTCGATTTTTGTGATGCTCGTCAGG
GGGGCGGAGCCTATGGAAAAACGCCAGCAACGCGGCCTTTTTACGGTTCCTGGCCTTTTGCTGGCCTTTT
GCTCACA
Features (pLannotate 1.2.2; 13 found; start..end, strand, type, name):
      1..123     +  rep_origin     RSF ori (fragment): Plasmids containing the RSF 1030 origin of replication can be propagated in E. coli cells that contain additional plasmids with compatible origins.
    125..217     +  CDS            lacI (fragment): lac repressor; lacI; The lac repressor binds to the lac operator to inhibit transcription in E. coli. This inhibition can be relieved by adding lactose or isopropyl-β-D-thiogalactopyranoside (IPTG).
    272..299     -  terminator     rrnB T2 terminator: transcription terminator T2 from the E. coli rrnB gene
    431..474     +  terminator     rrnB T1 terminator: Escherichia coli rrnB; transcription terminator T1 from the E. coli rrnB gene
    521..557     -  CDS            lacZα (fragment): LacZα fragment of β-galactosidase; lacZ fragment
    574..669     +  protein_bind   attL3: mutant version of attL; recombination site for the Gateway® LR reaction LR Clonase™
    672..1181    +  CDS            IL10H_EBVB9: Experimental evidence at protein level: Swiss-Prot protein existence level 1. Plays a role in masking infected cells for immune recognition by cytotoxic T-lymphocytes. Down-regulates the expression of the host TAP1 gene (transporter associated with antigen processing), thereby affecting the transport of peptides into the endoplasmic reticulum and subsequent peptide loading by MHC class I molecules. Inhibits IFN-gamma synthesis. From Epstein-Barr virus (strain B95-8) (HHV-4) (Human herpesvirus 4).
   1183..1278    -  protein_bind   attL3: mutant version of attL; recombination site for the Gateway® LR reaction LR Clonase™
   1297..1315    -  promoter       T7 promoter: promoter for bacteriophage T7 RNA polymerase
   1505..1528    +  promoter       Pc promoter (fragment): intI1 (promoter lies within the coding sequence); class 1 integron promoter
   1704..1760    +  CDS            GmR (fragment): gentamycin acetyltransferase; aacC1; confers resistance to gentamycin
   1767..2558    +  CDS            SmR: aminoglycoside adenylyltransferase (Murphy, 1985); aadA; confers resistance to spectinomycin and streptomycin
   2651..3239    +  rep_origin     ori: high-copy-number ColE1/pMB1/pBR322/pUC origin of replication
