[The description below was written by a language model from this plasmid's Addgene catalogue record and pLannotate feature annotations shown in this document.]
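Description:
pENTR223-BCRF1(vIL10) is a Gateway entry clone built on the pENTR223.1 backbone (Invitrogen) that carries the Epstein-Barr virus BCRF1 open reading frame, which encodes viral interleukin-10 (vIL-10). The sequenced plasmid is about 3.3 kb. It is maintained in E. coli at high copy from a ColE1/pUC-type origin and is selected with spectinomycin through the aadA (SmR) aminoglycoside adenylyltransferase gene. That gene sits downstream of a fragment of the class 1 integron Pc promoter. The automated annotation also reports short fragments of an RSF origin, lacI, lacZα and a gentamicin resistance gene. These are partial matches and should not be taken as functional elements.

The insert is a roughly 510 bp coding sequence matching the IL-10 homologue of EBV strain B95-8. This viral cytokine inhibits interferon-gamma synthesis and down-regulates host TAP1, which reduces peptide loading onto MHC class I and helps infected cells evade cytotoxic T cells. The ORF is flanked by two attL-type recombination sites in opposing orientations. The annotation tool labels both as attL3, so the exact site variants are not clear from the table. rrnB T1 and T2 terminators lie upstream of the cassette and insulate it from read-through transcription. A T7 promoter lies just beyond the distal att site and points back toward the insert.

No promoter for expressing the ORF in eukaryotic cells is annotated, so the plasmid serves as a shuttle rather than an expression construct. An LR Clonase reaction moves BCRF1 into destination vectors that supply the desired promoters and tags. It belongs to an EBV ORF collection associated with mapping virus–virus and virus–human protein interactions.
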