Addgene plasmid #195777: pENTR223-BCRF1(vIL10)
Purpose: Gateway Entry Clone of Epstein-Barr virus BCRF1, vIL-10
Depositing lab: Eric Johannsen. Depositing organization: Brigham and Women's Hospital. Publication: Epstein-Barr virus and virus human protein interaction maps. Calderwood MA, Venkatesan K, Xing L, Chase MR, Vazquez A, Holthaus AM, Ewence AE, Li N, Hirozane-Kishikawa T, Hill DE, Vidal M, Kieff E, Johannsen E. Proc Natl Acad Sci U S A. 2007 May 1;104(18):7606-11. doi: 10.1073/pnas.0702332104. Epub 2007 Apr 19. PubMed 17446270.
Backbone
  Vector backbone: pENTR223.1
  Backbone manufacturer: Invitrogen
  Backbone size w/o insert (bp): 2875
  Vector type: Gateway Entry Vector
Growth in bacteria
  Bacterial resistance: Spectinomycin, 50 μg/mL
  Growth temperature: 37°C
  Growth strain: DH5alpha
  Copy number: High Copy
How to cite: pENTR223-BCRF1(vIL10) was a gift from Eric Johannsen (Addgene plasmid # 195777 ; http://n2t.net/addgene:195777 ; RRID:Addgene_195777)
